>Addgene plasmid #185010 | pX458-GFP-TRIM28 | addgene full sequence | sequence record 364642 | Addgene Partial NGS Result
NNNNNGGGCGAGGCGGAGAGGTGCGGCGGCAGCCAATCAGAGCGGCGCGCTCCGAAAGTTTCCTTTTATG
GCGAGGCGGCGGCGGCGGCGGCCCTATAAAAAGCGAAGCGCGCGGCGGGCGGGAGTCGCTGCGCGCTGCC
TTCGCCCCGTGCCCCGCTCCGCCGCCGCCTCGCGCCGCCCGCCCCGGCTCTGACTGACCGCGTTACTCCC
ACAGGTGAGCGGGCGGGACGGCCCTTCTCCTCCGGGCTGTAATTAGCTGAGCAAGAGGTAAGGGTTTAAG
GGATGGTTGGTTGGTGGGGTATTAATGTTTAATTACCTGGAGCACCTGCCTGAAATCACTTTTTTTCAGG
TTGGACCGGTGCCACCATGGACTATAAGGACCACGACGGAGACTACAAGGATCATGATATTGATTACAAA
GACGATGACGATAAGATGGCCCCAAAGAAGAAGCGGAAGGTCGGTATCCACGGAGTCCCAGCAGCCGACA
AGAAGTACAGCATCGGCCTGGACATCGGCACCAACTCTGTGGGCTGGGCCGTGATCACCGACGAGTACAA
GGTGCCCAGCAAGAAATTCAAGGTGCTGGGCAACACCGACCGGCACAGCATCAAGAAGAACCTGATCGGA
GCCCTGCTGTTCGACAGCGGCGAAACAGCCGAGGCCACCCGGCTGAAGAGAACCGCCAGAAGAAGATACA
CCAGACGGAAGAACCGGATCTGCTATCTGCAAGAGATCTTCAGCAACGAGATGGCCAAGGTGGACGACAG
CTTCTTCCACAGACTGGAAGAGTCCTTCCTGGTGGAAGAGGATAAGAAGCACGAGCGGCACCCCATCTTC
GGCAACATCGTGGACGAGGTGGCCTACCACGAGAAGTACCCCACCATCTACCACCTGAGAAAGAAACTGG
TGGACAGCACCGACAAGGCCGACCTGCGGCTGATCTATCTGGCCCTGGCCCACATGATCAAGTTCCGGGG
CCACTTCCTGATCGAGGGCGACCTGAACCCCGACAACAGCGACGTGGACAAGCTGTTCATCCAGCTGGTG
CAGACCTACAACCAGCTGTTCGAGGAAAACCCCATCAACGCCAGCGGCGTGGACGCCAAGGCCATCCTGT
CTGCCAGACTGAGCAAGAGCAGACGGCTGGAAAATCTGATCGCCCAGCTGCCCGGCGAGAAGAAGAATGG
CCTGTTCGGAAACCTGATTGCCCTGAGCCTGGGCCTGACCCCCAACTTCAAGAGCAACTTCGACCTGGCC
GAGGATGCCAAACTGCAGCTGAGCAAGGACACCTACGACGACGACCTGGACAACCTGCTGGCCCAGATCG
GCGACCAGTACGCCGACCTGTTTCTGGCCGCCAAGAACCTGTCCGACGCCATCCTGCTGAGCGACATCCT
GAGAGTGAACACCGAGATCACCAAGGCCCCCCTGAGCGCCTCTATGATCAAGAGATACGACGAGCACCAC
CAGGACCTGACCCTGCTGAAAGCTCTCGTGCGGCAGCAGCTGCCTGAGAAGTACAAAGAGATTTTCTTCG
ACCAGAGCAAGAACGGCTACGCCGGCTACATTGACGGCGGAGCCAGCCAGGAAGAGTTCTACAAGTTCAT
CAAGCCCATCCTGGAAAAGATGGACGGCACCGAGGAACTGCTCGTGAAGCTGAACAGAGAGGACCTGCTG
CGGAAGCAGCGGACCTTCGACAACGGCAGCATCCCCCACCAGATCCACCTGGGAGAGCTGCACGCCATTC
TGCGGCGGCAGGAAGATTTTTACCCATTCCTGAAGGACAACCGGGAAAAGATCGAGAAGATCCTGACCTT
CCGCATCCCCTACTACGTGGGCCCTCTGGCCAGGGGAAACAGCAGATTCGCCTGGATGACCAGAAAGAGC
GAGGAAACCATCACCCCCTGGAACTTCGAGGAAGTGGTGGACAAGGGCGCTTCCGCCCAGAGCTTCATCG
AGCGGATGACCAACTTCGATAAGAACCTGCCCAACGAGAAGGTGCTGCCCAAGCACAGCCTGCTGTACGA
GTACTTCACCGTGTATAACGAGCTGACCAAAGTGAAATACGTGACCGAGGGAATGAGAAAGCCCGCCTTC
CTGAGCGGCGAGCAGAAAAAGGCCATCGTGGACCTGCTGTTCAAGACCAACCGGAAAGTGACCGTGAAGC
AGCTGAAAGAGGACTACTTCAAGAAAATCGAGTGCTTCGACTCCGTGGAAATCTCCGGCGTGGAAGATCG
GTTCAACGCCTCCCTGGGCACATACCACGATCTGCTGAAAATTATCAAGGACAAGGACTTCCTGGACAAT
GAGGAAAACGAGGACATTCTGGAAGATATCGTGCTGACCCTGACACTGTTTGAGGACAGAGAGATGATCG
AGGAACGGCTGAAAACCTATGCCCACCTGTTCGACGACAAAGTGATGAAGCAGCTGAAGCGGCGGAGATA
CACCGGCTGGGGCAGGCTGAGCCGGAAGCTGATCAACGGCATCCGGGACAAGCAGTCCGGCAAGACAATC
CTGGATTTCCTGAAGTCCGACGGCTTCGCCAACAGAAACTTCATGCAGCTGATCCACGACGACAGCCTGA
CCTTTAAAGAGGACATCCAGAAAGCCCAGGTGTCCGGCCAGGGCGATAGCCTGCACGAGCACATTGCCAA
TCTGGCCGGCAGCCCCGCCATTAAGAAGGGCATCCTGCAGACAGTGAAGGTGGTGGACGAGCTCGTGAAA
GTGATGGGCCGGCACAAGCCCGAGAACATCGTGATCGAAATGGCCAGAGAGAACCAGACCACCCAGAAGG
GACAGAAGAACAGCCGCGAGAGAATGAAGCGGATCGAAGAGGGCATCAAAGAGCTGGGCAGCCAGATCCT
GAAAGAACACCCCGTGGAAAACACCCAGCTGCAGAACGAGAAGCTGTACCTGTACTACCTGCAGAATGGG
CGGGATATGTACGTGGACCAGGAACTGGACATCAACCGGCTGTCCGACTACGATGTGGACCATATCGTGC
CTCAGAGCTTTCTGAAGGACGACTCCATCGACAACAAGGTGCTGACCAGAAGCGACAAGAACCGGGGCAA
GAGCGACAACGTGCCCTCCGAAGAGGTCGTGAAGAAGATGAAGAACTACTGGCGGCAGCTGCTGAACGCC
AAGCTGATTACCCAGAGAAAGTTCGACAATCTGACCAAGGCCGAGAGAGGCGGCCTGAGCGAACTGGATA
AGGCCGGCTTCATCAAGAGACAGCTGGTGGAAACCCGGCAGATCACAAAGCACGTGGCACAGATCCTGGA
CTCCCGGATGAACACTAAGTACGACGAGAATGACAAGCTGATCCGGGAAGTGAAAGTGATCACCCTGAAG
TCCAAGCTGGTGTCCGATTTCCGGAAGGATTTCCAGTTTTACAAAGTGCGCGAGATCAACAACTACCACC
ACGCCCACGACGCCTACCTGAACGCCGTCGTGGGAACCGCCCTGATCAAAAAGTACCCTAAGCTGGAAAG
CGAGTTCGTGTACGGCGACTACAAGGTGTACGACGTGCGGAAGATGATCGCCAAGAGCGAGCAGGAAATC
GGCAAGGCTACCGCCAAGTACTTCTTCTACAGCAACATCATGAACTTTTTCAAGACCGAGATTACCCTGG
CCAACGGCGAGATCCGGAAGCGGCCTCTGATCGAGACAAACGGCGAAACCGGGGAGATCGTGTGGGATAA
GGGCCGGGATTTTGCCACCGTGCGGAAAGTGCTGAGCATGCCCCAAGTGAATATCGTGAAAAAGACCGAG
GTGCAGACAGGCGGCTTCAGCAAAGAGTCTATCCTGCCCAAGAGGAACAGCGATAAGCTGATCGCCAGAA
AGAAGGACTGGGACCCTAAGAAGTACGGCGGCTTCGACAGCCCCACCGTGGCCTATTCTGTGCTGGTGGT
GGCCAAAGTGGAAAAGGGCAAGTCCAAGAAACTGAAGAGTGTGAAAGAGCTGCTGGGGATCACCATCATG
GAAAGAAGCAGCTTCGAGAAGAATCCCATCGACTTTCTGGAAGCCAAGGGCTACAAAGAAGTGAAAAAGG
ACCTGATCATCAAGCTGCCTAAGTACTCCCTGTTCGAGCTGGAAAACGGCCGGAAGAGAATGCTGGCCTC
TGCCGGCGAACTGCAGAAGGGAAACGAACTGGCCCTGCCCTCCAAATATGTGAACTTCCTGTACCTGGCC
AGCCACTATGAGAAGCTGAAGGGCTCCCCCGAGGATAATGAGCAGAAACAGCTGTTTGTGGAACAGCACA
AGCACTACCTGGACGAGATCATCGAGCAGATCAGCGAGTTCTCCAAGAGAGTGATCCTGGCCGACGCTAA
TCTGGACAAAGTGCTGTCCGCCTACAACAAGCACCGGGATAAGCCCATCAGAGAGCAGGCCGAGAATATC
ATCCACCTGTTTACCCTGACCAATCTGGGAGCCCCTGCCGCCTTCAAGTACTTTGACACCACCATCGACC
GGAAGAGGTACACCAGCACCAAAGAGGTGCTGGACGCCACCCTGATCCACCAGAGCATCACCGGCCTGTA
CGAGACACGGATCGACCTGTCTCAGCTGGGAGGCGACAAAAGGCCGGCGGCCACGAAAAAGGCCGGCCAG
GCAAAAAAGAAAAAGGAATTCGGCAGTGGAGAGGGCAGAGGAAGTCTGCTAACATGCGGTGACGTCGAGG
AGAATCCTGGCCCAGTGAGCAAGGGCGAGGAGCTGTTCACCGGGGTGGTGCCCATCCTGGTCGAGCTGGA
CGGCGACGTAAACGGCCACAAGTTCAGCGTGTCCGGCGAGGGCGAGGGCGATGCCACCTACGGCAAGCTG
ACCCTGAAGTTCATCTGCACCACCGGCAAGCTGCCCGTGCCCTGGCCCACCCTCGTGACCACCCTGACCT
ACGGCGTGCAGTGCTTCAGCCGCTACCCCGACCACATGAAGCAGCACGACTTCTTCAAGTCCGCCATGCC
CGAAGGCTACGTCCAGGAGCGCACCATCTTCTTCAAGGACGACGGCAACTACAAGACCCGCGCCGAGGTG
AAGTTCGAGGGCGACACCCTGGTGAACCGCATCGAGCTGAAGGGCATCGACTTCAAGGAGGACGGCAACA
TCCTGGGGCACAAGCTGGAGTACAACTACAACAGCCACAACGTCTATATCATGGCCGACAAGCAGAAGAA
CGGCATCAAGGTGAACTTCAAGATCCGCCACAACATCGAGGACGGCAGCGTGCAGCTCGCCGACCACTAC
CAGCAGAACACCCCCATCGGCGACGGCCCCGTGCTGCTGCCCGACAACCACTACCTGAGCACCCAGTCCG
CCCTGAGCAAAGACCCCAACGAGAAGCGCGATCACATGGTCCTGCTGGAGTTCGTGACCGCCGCCGGGAT
CACTCTCGGCATGGACGAGCTGTACAAGGAATTCTAACTAGAGCTCGCTGATCAGCCTCGACTGTGCCTT
CTAGTTGCCAGCCATCTGTTGTTTGCCCCTCCCCCGTGCCTTCCTTGACCCTGGAAGGTGCCACTCCCAC
TGTCCTTTCCTAATAAAATGAGGAAATTGCATCGCATTGTCTGAGTAGGTGTCATTCTATTCTGGGGGGT
GGGGTGGGGCAGGACAGCAAGGGGGAGGATTGGGAAGAGAATAGCAGGCATGCTGGGGAGCGGCCGCAGG
AACCCCTAGTGATGGAGTTGGCCACTCCCTCTCTGCGCGCTCGCTCGCTCACTGAGGCCGGGCGACCAAA
GGTCGCCCGACGCCCGGGCTTTGCCCGGGCGGCCTCAGTGAGCGAGCGAGCGCGCAGCTGCCTGCAGGGG
CGCCTGATGCGGTATTTTCTCCTTACGCATCTGTGCGGTATTTCACACCGCATA
[95 nt withheld, positions 5865-5959]
T
[46 nt withheld, positions 5961-6006]
C
[141 nt withheld, positions 6008-6148]
CCTTTGACGTTGGAGTCCACGTTCTTT
[37 nt withheld, positions 6176-6212]
ACTCTATCTCGGGCTATTCTTTTGATTTATAAGGGATTTTGCCGATTTCGGTCTATTGGTTAAAAAATGA
GCTGATTTAACAAAAATTTAACGCGAATTTTAACAAAATATTAACGTTTACAATTTTATGGTGCACTCTC
AGTACAATCTGCTCTGATGCCGCATAGTTAAGCCAGCCCCGACACCCGCCAACACCCGCTGACGCGCCCT
GACGGGCTTGTCTGCTCCCGGCATCCGCTTACAGACAAGCTGTGACCGTCTCCGGGAGCTGCATGTGTCA
GAGGTTTTCACCGTCATCACCGAAACGCGCGAGACGAAAGGGCCTCGTGATACGCCTATTTTTATAGGTT
AATGTCATGATAATAATGGTTTCTTAGACGTCAGGTGGCACTTTTCGGGGAAATGTGCGCGGAACCCCTA
TTTGTTTATTTTTCTAAATACATTCAAATATGTATCCGCTCATGAGACAATAACCCTGATAAATGCTTCA
ATAATATTGAAAAAGGAAGAGTATGAGTATTCAACATTTCCGTGTCGCCCTTATTCCCTTTTTTGCGGCA
TTTTGCCTTCCTGTTTTTGCTCACCCAGAAACGCTGGTGAAAGTAAAAGATGCTGAAGATCAGTTGGGTG
CACGAGTGGGTTACATCGAACTGGATCTCAACAGCGGTAAGATCCTTGAGAGTTTTCGCCCCGAAGAACG
TTTTCCAATGATGAGCACTTTTAAAGTTCTGCTATGTGGCGCGGTATTATCCCGTATTGACGCCGGGCAA
GAGCAACTCGGTCGCCGCATACACTATTCTCAGAATGACTTGGTTGAGTACTCACCAGTCACAGAAAAGC
ATCTTACGGATGGCATGACAGTAAGAGAATTATGCAGTGCTGCCATAACCATGAGTGATAACACTGCGGC
CAACTTACTTCTGACAACGATCGGAGGACCGAAGGAGCTAACCGCTTTTTTGCACAACATGGGGGATCAT
GTAACTCGCCTTGATCGTTGGGAACCGGAGCTGAATGAAGCCATACCAAACGACGAGCGTGACACCACGA
TGCCTGTAGCAATGGCAACAACGTTGCGCAAACTATTAACTGGCGAACTACTTACTCTAGCTTCCCGGCA
ACAATTAATAGACTGGATGGAGGCGGATAAAGTTGCAGGACCACTTCTGCGCTCGGCCCTTCCGGCTGGC
TGGTTTATTGCTGATAAATCTGGAGCCGGTGAGCGTGGAAGCCGCGGTATCATTGCAGCACTGGGGCCAG
ATGGTAAGCCCTCCCGTATCGTAGTTATCTACACGACGGGGAGTCAGGCAACTATGGATGAACGAAATAG
ACAGATCGCTGAGATAGGTGCCTCACTGATTAAGCATTGGTAACTGTCAGACCAAGTTTACTCATATATA
CTTTAGATTGATTTAAAACTTCATTTTTAATTTAAAAGGATCTAGGTGAAGATCCTTTTTGATAATCTCA
TGACCAAAATCCCTTAACGTGAGTTTTCGTTCCACTGAGCGTCAGACCCCGTAGAAAAGATCAAAGGATC
TTCTTGAGATCCTTTTTTTCTGCGCGTAATCTGCTGCTTGCAAACAAAAAAACCACCGCTACCAGCGGTG
GTTTGTTTGCCGGATCAAGAGCTACCAACTCTTTTTCCGAAGGTAACTGGCTTCAGCAGAGCGCAGATAC
CAAATACTGTTCTTCTAGTGTAGCCGTAGTTAGGCCACCACTTCAAGAACTCTGTAGCACCGCCTACATA
CCTCGCTCTGCTAATCCTGTTACCAGTGGCTGCTGCCAGTGGCGATAAGTCGTGTCTTACCGGGTTGGAC
TCAAGACGATAGTTACCGGATAAGGCGCAGCGGTCGGGCTGAACGGGGGGTTCGTGCACACAGCCCAGCT
TGGAGCGAACGACCTACACCGAACTGAGATACCTACAGCGTGAGCTATGAGAAAGCGCCACGCTTCCCGA
AGGGAGAAAGGCGGACAGGTATCCGGTAAGCGGCAGGGTCGGAACAGGAGAGCGCACGAGGGAGCTTCCA
GGGGGAAACGCCTGGTATCTTTATAGTCCTGTCGGGTTTCGCCACCTCTGACTTGAGCGTCGATTTTTGT
GATGCTCGTCAGGGGGGCGGAGCCTATGGAAAAACGCCAGCAACGCGGCCTTTTTACGGTTCCTGGCCTT
TTGCTGGCCTTTTGCTCACATGTGAGGGCCTATTTCCCATGATTCCTTCATATTTGCATATACGATACAA
GGCTGTTAGAGAGATAATTGGAATTAATTTGACTGTAAACACAAAGATATTAGTACAAAATACGTGACGT
AGAAAGTAATAATTTCTTGGGTAGTTTGCAGTTTTAAAATTATGTTTTAAAATGGACTATCATATGCTTA
CCGTAACTTGAAAGTATTTCGATTTCTTGGCTTTATATATCTTGTGGAAAGGACGAAACACCGCGTGTGA
ATGGCGGCCTCGGGTTTTAGAGCTAGAAATAGCAAGTTAAAATAAGGCTAGTCCGTTATCAACTTGAAAA
AGTGGCACCGAGTCGGTGCTTTTTTGTTTTAGAGCTAGAAATAGCAAGTTAAAATAAGGCTAGTCCGTTT
TTAGCGCGTGCGCCAATTCTGCAGACAAATGGCTCTAGAGGTACCCGTTACATAACTTACGGTAAATGGC
CCGCCTGGCTGACCGCCCAACGACCCCCGCCCATTGACGTCAATAGTAACGCCAATAGGGACTTTCCATT
GACGTCAATGGGTGGAGTATTTACGGTAAACTGCCCACTTGGCAGTACATCAAGTGTATCATATGCCAAG
TACGCCCCCTATTGACGTCAATGACGGTAAATGGCCCGCCTGGCATTGTGCCCAGTACATGACCTTATGG
GACTTTCCTACTTGGCAGTACATCTACGTATTAGTCATCGCTATTACCATGGTCGAGGTGAGCCCCACGT
TCTGCTTCACTCTCCCCATCTCCCCCCCCTCCCCACCCCCAATTTTGTATTTATTTATTTTTTAATTATT
TTGTGCAGCGATGGGGGCGGGGGGGGGGNN
Features (pLannotate 1.2.2; 20 found; start..end, strand, type, name):
      6..121     +  promoter       chicken β-actin promoter (fragment): contains a 21-bp deletion relative to the standard chicken β-actin promoter
    122..349     +  intron         hybrid intron: hybrid between chicken β-actin (CBA) and minute virus of mice (MMV) introns (Gray et al., 2011)
    487..2088    +  CDS            Cas9(N): N-terminal portion of Streptococcus pyogenes Cas9 (Zetsche et al., 2015)
   2089..4587    +  CDS            Cas9(C): C-terminal portion of Streptococcus pyogenes Cas9 (Zetsche et al., 2015)
   4588..4635    +  CDS            nucleoplasmin NLS: bipartite nuclear localization signal from nucleoplasmin
   4705..5418    +  CDS            EGFP: EGFP is a basic (constitutively fluorescent) green fluorescent protein published in 1996, derived from Aequorea victoria. It is reported to be a rapidly-maturing weak dimer with moderate acid sensitivity.
   5452..5563    +  polyA_signal   bGH poly(A) signal: bovine growth hormone polyadenylation signal
   5668..5808    +  repeat_region  AAV2 ITR: inverted terminal repeat of adeno-associated virus serotype 2 inverted
   5813..5864    -  misc_feature   bom (fragment): basis of mobility region from pBR322
   5883..6338    +  rep_origin     f1 ori (sequence partly withheld): f1 bacteriophage origin of replication; arrow indicates direction of (+) strand synthesis
   6339..6388    -  misc_feature   bom (fragment): basis of mobility region from pBR322
   6490..6525    -  CDS            rop (fragment): Rop protein, which maintains plasmids at low copy number; rop
   6620..6724    +  promoter       AmpR promoter: bla
   6725..7585    +  CDS            AmpR: β-lactamase; bla; confers resistance to ampicillin, carbenicillin, and related antibiotics
   7756..8344    +  rep_origin     ori: high-copy-number ColE1/pMB1/pBR322/pUC origin of replication
   8406..8646    +  promoter       U6 promoter: RNA polymerase III promoter for human U6 snRNA
   8676..8751    +  misc_RNA       gRNA scaffold: guide RNA scaffold for the Streptococcus pyogenes CRISPR/Cas9 system
   8758..8801    +  misc_RNA       gRNA scaffold (fragment): guide RNA scaffold for the Streptococcus pyogenes CRISPR/Cas9 system
   8848..9133    +  enhancer       CMV enhancer: human cytomegalovirus immediate early enhancer; contains an 18-bp deletion relative to the standard CMV enhancer
   9135..9250    +  promoter       chicken β-actin promoter (fragment): contains a 21-bp deletion relative to the standard chicken β-actin promoter
