[The description below was written by a language model from this plasmid's Addgene catalogue record and pLannotate feature annotations shown in this document.]
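Description:
pX458-GFP-TRIM28 is an all-in-one CRISPR/Cas9 expression plasmid built on the pX458 backbone, intended for transient delivery into mammalian cells to target the mouse Trim28 gene (also known as KAP-1 or Tif1beta). It is propagated in E. coli as a high-copy plasmid through a ColE1/pUC-type origin and selected with ampicillin via the β-lactamase gene. An f1 phage origin is also present, together with small remnants of pBR322 bom and rop sequences and a single AAV2 inverted terminal repeat carried over from the backbone. With only one ITR annotated, the record gives no indication that the plasmid is meant for AAV packaging.

The payload consists of two expression units. A human U6 RNA polymerase III promoter drives a single guide RNA, made up of the 20-nt Trim28-specific spacer cloned immediately upstream of the Streptococcus pyogenes gRNA scaffold. A hybrid promoter combining the CMV enhancer, the chicken β-actin promoter and a hybrid intron then drives S. pyogenes Cas9. The annotation software splits Cas9 into N- and C-terminal portions, but these are contiguous and form a full-length reading frame. Cas9 is followed by a nucleoplasmin nuclear localization signal and then EGFP, which the catalogue entry states is linked through a 2A peptide, so that Cas9 and EGFP are produced as separate proteins from one transcript. The transcript ends at a bovine growth hormone polyadenylation signal.

EGFP fluorescence marks transfected cells, allowing Cas9- and guide-expressing cells to be identified or sorted. The record does not state whether the guide is meant for knockout or for knock-in editing at Trim28. The cloning sites are not recorded, and the sequence is described as a partial NGS result.
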