Addgene plasmid #185010: pX458-GFP-TRIM28
Purpose: Encodes gRNA for mouse TRIM28 along with Cas9 with 2A-EGFP
Depositing lab: Denes Hnisz. Depositing organization: Max Planck Institute for Molecular Genetics. Publication: Hijacking of transcriptional condensates by endogenous retroviruses. Asimi V, Sampath Kumar A, Niskanen H, Riemenschneider C, Hetzel S, Naderi J, Fasching N, Popitsch N, Du M, Kretzmer H, Smith ZD, Weigert R, Walther M, Mamde S, Meierhofer D, Wittler L, Buschow R, Timmermann B, Cisse II, Ameres SL, Meissner A, Hnisz D. Nat Genet. 2022 Aug;54(8):1238-1247. doi: 10.1038/s41588-022-01132-w. Epub 2022 Jul 21. PubMed 35864192.
Backbone
  Vector backbone: px458
  Vector type: CRISPR
Growth in bacteria
  Bacterial resistance: Ampicillin, 100 μg/mL
  Growth temperature: 37°C
  Growth strain: DH5alpha
  Copy number: High Copy
Gene/Insert
  Gene/Insert name: TRIM28 sgRNA
  gRNA/shRNA sequence: CGTGTGAATGGCGGCCTCGG
  Species: M. musculus (mouse)
  Entrez Gene: Trim28 (a.k.a. KAP-1, KRIP-1, MommeD9, Tif1b, Tif1beta)
  Cloning method: Restriction Enzyme; 5′ cloning site Unknown (unknown if destroyed); 3′ cloning site Unknown (unknown if destroyed)
Terms and licenses: Academic/Nonprofit Terms; Industry Terms: Not Available to Industry
How to cite: pX458-GFP-TRIM28 was a gift from Denes Hnisz (Addgene plasmid # 185010 ; http://n2t.net/addgene:185010 ; RRID:Addgene_185010)
